>Addgene plasmid #140373 | pJBL703 | addgene full sequence | sequence record 297839 | Addgene NGS Result
CCGTATTACCGCCTTTGAGTGAGCTGATACCGCTCGCCGCAGCCGAACGACCGAGCGCAGCGAGTCAGTG
AGCGAGGAAGCGGAAGAGCGCCCAATACGCAAACCGCCTCTCCCCGCGCGTTGGCCGATTCATTAATGCA
GCTGGCACGACAGGTTTCCCGACTGGAAAGCGGGCAGTGAGCGCAACGCAATTAATGTGAGTTAGCTCAC
TCATTAGGCACCCCAGGCTTTACACTTTATGCTTCCGGCTCGTATGTTGTGTGGAATTGTGAGCGGATAA
CAATTTCACACAGGAAACAGCTATGACCATGATTACGCCAAGCTTGCATGCCTGCAGGTCGACTCTAGAT
AATACGACTCACTATAGGTCCCTATCAGTGATAGAGACCCACATACTCTGATGATCCGAGACGGTCGGGT
CCAGATATTCGTATCTGTCGAGTAGAGTGTGGGCTCGGATCATTCATGGCAAGAGACGGTCGGGTCCAGA
TATTCGTATCTGTCGAGTAGAGTGTGGGCTCTTGCCATGTGTATGTGGGTAGCATAACCCCTTGGGGCCT
CTAAACGGGTCTTGAGGGGTTTTTTGATCCCCGGGTACCGAGCTCGAATTCACTGGCCGTCGTTTTACAA
CGTCGTGACTGGGAAAACCCTGGCGTTACCCAACTTAATCGCCTTGCAGCACATCCCCCTTTCGCCAGCT
GGCGTAATAGCGAAGAGGCCCGCACCGATCGCCCTTCCCAACAGTTGCGCAGCCTGAATGGCGAATGGCG
CCTGATGCGGTATTTTCTCCTTACGCATCTGTGCGGTATTTCACACCGCATATGGTGCACTCTCAGTACA
ATCTGCTCTGATGCCGCATAGTTAAGCCAGCCCCGACACCCGCCAACACCCGCTGACGCGCCCTGACGGG
CTTGTCTGCTCCCGGCATCCGCTTACAGACAAGCTGTGACCGTCTCCGGGAGCTGCATGTGTCAGAGGTT
TTCACCGTCATCACCGAAACGCGCGAGACGAAAGGGCCTCGTGATACGCCTATTTTTATAGGTTAATGTC
ATGATAATAATGGTTTCTTAGACGTCAGGTGGCACTTTTCGGGGAAATGTGCGCGGAACCCCTATTTGTT
TATTTTTCTAAATACATTCAAATATGTATCCGCTCATGAGACAATAACCCTGATAAATGCTTCAATAATA
TTGAAAAAGGAAGAGTATGAGTATTCAACATTTCCGTGTCGCCCTTATTCCCTTTTTTGCGGCATTTTGC
CTTCCTGTTTTTGCTCACCCAGAAACGCTGGTGAAAGTAAAAGATGCTGAAGATCAGTTGGGTGCACGAG
TGGGTTACATCGAACTGGATCTCAACAGCGGTAAGATCCTTGAGAGTTTTCGCCCCGAAGAACGTTTTCC
AATGATGAGCACTTTTAAAGTTCTGCTATGTGGCGCGGTATTATCCCGTATTGACGCCGGGCAAGAGCAA
CTCGGTCGCCGCATACACTATTCTCAGAATGACTTGGTTGAGTACTCACCAGTCACAGAAAAGCATCTTA
CGGATGGCATGACAGTAAGAGAATTATGCAGTGCTGCCATAACCATGAGTGATAACACTGCGGCCAACTT
ACTTCTGACAACGATCGGAGGACCGAAGGAGCTAACCGCTTTTTTGCACAACATGGGGGATCATGTAACT
CGCCTTGATCGTTGGGAACCGGAGCTGAATGAAGCCATACCAAACGACGAGCGTGACACCACGATGCCTG
TAGCAATGGCAACAACGTTGCGCAAACTATTAACTGGCGAACTACTTACTCTAGCTTCCCGGCAACAATT
AATAGACTGGATGGAGGCGGATAAAGTTGCAGGACCACTTCTGCGCTCGGCCCTTCCGGCTGGCTGGTTT
ATTGCTGATAAATCTGGAGCCGGTGAGCGTGGGTCTCGCGGTATCATTGCAGCACTGGGGCCAGATGGTA
AGCCCTCCCGTATCGTAGTTATCTACACGACGGGGAGTCAGGCAACTATGGATGAACGAAATAGACAGAT
CGCTGAGATAGGTGCCTCACTGATTAAGCATTGGTAACTGTCAGACCAAGTTTACTCATATATACTTTAG
ATTGATTTAAAACTTCATTTTTAATTTAAAAGGATCTAGGTGAAGATCCTTTTTGATAATCTCATGACCA
AAATCCCTTAACGTGAGTTTTCGTTCCACTGAGCGTCAGACCCCGTAGAAAAGATCAAAGGATCTTCTTG
AGATCCTTTTTTTCTGCGCGTAATCTGCTGCTTGCAAACAAAAAAACCACCGCTACCAGCGGTGGTTTGT
TTGCCGGATCAAGAGCTACCAACTCTTTTTCCGAAGGTAACTGGCTTCAGCAGAGCGCAGATACCAAATA
CTGTTCTTCTAGTGTAGCCGTAGTTAGGCCACCACTTCAAGAACTCTGTAGCACCGCCTACATACCTCGC
TCTGCTAATCCTGTTACCAGTGGCTGCTGCCAGTGGCGATAAGTCGTGTCTTACCGGGTTGGACTCAAGA
CGATAGTTACCGGATAAGGCGCAGCGGTCGGGCTGAACGGGGGGTTCGTGCACACAGCCCAGCTTGGAGC
GAACGACCTACACCGAACTGAGATACCTACAGCGTGAGCTATGAGAAAGCGCCACGCTTCCCGAAGGGAG
AAAGGCGGACAGGTATCCGGTAAGCGGCAGGGTCGGAACAGGAGAGCGCACGAGGGAGCTTCCAGGGGGA
AACGCCTGGTATCTTTATAGTCCTGTCGGGTTTCGCCACCTCTGACTTGAGCGTCGATTTTTGTGATGCT
CGTCAGGGGGGCGGAGCCTATGGAAAAACGCCAGCAACGCGGCCTTTTTACGGTTCCTGGCCTTTTGCTG
GCCTTTTGCTCACATGTTCTTTCCTGCGTTATCCCCTGATTCTGTGGATAA
Features (pLannotate 1.2.2; 16 found; start..end, strand, type, name):
      1..86      +  rep_origin     RSF ori (fragment): Plasmids containing the RSF 1030 origin of replication can be propagated in E. coli cells that contain additional plasmids with compatible origins.
     88..180     +  CDS            lacI (fragment): lac repressor; lacI; The lac repressor binds to the lac operator to inhibit transcription in E. coli. This inhibition can be relieved by adding lactose or isopropyl-β-D-thiogalactopyranoside (IPTG).
    193..214     +  protein_bind   CAP binding site: CAP binding activates transcription in the presence of cAMP. E. coli catabolite activator protein
    229..259     +  promoter       lac promoter: promoter for the E. coli lac operon
    267..283     +  protein_bind   lac operator: The lac repressor binds to the lac operator to inhibit transcription in E. coli. This inhibition can be relieved by adding lactose or isopropyl-β-D-thiogalactopyranoside (IPTG). lac repressor encoded by lacI
    320..349     -  misc_feature   MCS (fragment): pUC18/19 multiple cloning site
    350..368     +  promoter       T7 promoter: promoter for bacteriophage T7 RNA polymerase
    369..387     +  promoter       PLtetO-1 promoter (fragment): modified phage lambda PL promoter with tet operator sites (Lutz and Bujard, 1997)
    540..586     +  terminator     T7 terminator: transcription terminator for bacteriophage T7 RNA polymerase
    586..611     -  misc_feature   MCS (fragment): pUC18/19 multiple cloning site
    608..765     +  CDS            lacZα (fragment): LacZα fragment of β-galactosidase; lacZ fragment
    771..870     -  misc_feature   bom (fragment): basis of mobility region from pBR322
    972..1007    -  CDS            rop (fragment): Rop protein, which maintains plasmids at low copy number; rop
   1102..1206    +  promoter       AmpR promoter: bla
   1207..2067    +  CDS            AmpR: β-lactamase; bla; confers resistance to ampicillin, carbenicillin, and related antibiotics
   2238..2826    +  rep_origin     ori: high-copy-number ColE1/pMB1/pBR322/pUC origin of replication
