[The description below was written by a language model from this plasmid's Addgene catalogue record and pLannotate feature annotations shown in this document.]
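Description:
pJBL703 is a small (about 2.9 kb) synthetic-biology plasmid built on the pUC19 backbone and propagated in E. coli. It replicates from the high-copy ColE1/pUC origin and is selected with ampicillin through the bla (AmpR) gene and its native promoter. The annotation also picks up the usual pUC19 remnants around the cloning region: the CAP binding site, lac promoter and operator, split multiple cloning site fragments and a partial lacZα. Short fragment matches to lacI, rop, bom and an RSF origin are also listed. These are partial hits only and are probably backbone-derived sequence similarities rather than functional parts.

The payload, T7-2BP-tetO-3WJdB-T, was inserted into the cloning site by Gibson assembly and is a compact, fully synthetic transcription unit. A bacteriophage T7 promoter is followed almost immediately by a tet operator, placed two base pairs downstream of the promoter according to the record. The annotation software labels this operator as a fragment of the PLtetO-1 promoter. Downstream lies the 3WJdB RNA aptamer, which is not annotated in the feature table but presumably occupies the gap before the T7 terminator that closes the unit. 3WJdB is a three-way-junction dimeric Broccoli aptamer that fluoresces when it binds its dye ligand, so the output is an RNA signal and no translation is needed. TetR bound at the operator blocks T7 RNA polymerase. Tetracycline-class ligands release the repressor, allowing transcription of the aptamer.

The associated publication concerns cell-free biosensors for water contaminants. The plasmid therefore appears to serve as a DNA template for in vitro transcription-based sensing reactions, and the defined promoter-to-operator spacing suggests it is one of several spacing variants, though the record does not say so.
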