Addgene plasmid #140373: pJBL703
Purpose: Expresses TetR-regulated 3WJdB RNA aptamer driven by T7 promoter with the tetO sequence 2BP dowsntream from the promoter
Depositing lab: Julius Lucks. Depositing organization: Northwestern University. Publication: Cell-free biosensors for rapid detection of water contaminants. Jung JK, Alam KK, Verosloff MS, Capdevila DA, Desmau M, Clauer PR, Lee JW, Nguyen PQ, Pasten PA, Matiasek SJ, Gaillard JF, Giedroc DP, Collins JJ, Lucks JB. Nat Biotechnol. 2020 Jul 6. pii: 10.1038/s41587-020-0571-7. doi: 10.1038/s41587-020-0571-7. PubMed 32632301.
Backbone
  Vector backbone: pUC19
  Vector type: Synthetic Biology
Growth in bacteria
  Bacterial resistance: Ampicillin, 100 μg/mL
  Growth temperature: 37°C
  Growth strain: DH5alpha
  Copy number: High Copy
Gene/Insert
  Gene/Insert name: T7-2BP-tetO-3WJdB-T
  Species: Synthetic
  Cloning method: Gibson Cloning
Terms and licenses: Academic/Nonprofit Terms; Industry Terms: Not Available to Industry
How to cite: pJBL703 was a gift from Julius Lucks (Addgene plasmid # 140373 ; http://n2t.net/addgene:140373 ; RRID:Addgene_140373)
